Addgene plasmid #193585: pXPR_003 Intergenic control guide 2
Purpose: sgRNA control; induces CAS9 cutting in an intergenic region
Depositing lab: William Hahn. Depositing organization: Dana-Farber Cancer Institute. Publication: Systematic interrogation of tumor cell resistance to CAR T cell therapy in pancreatic cancer. Hagel KR, Arafeh R, Gang S, Arnoff TE, Larson RC, Doench JG, Mathewson ND, Wucherpfennig KW, Maus MV, Hahn WC. Cancer Res. 2022 Dec 22:CAN-22-2245. doi: 10.1158/0008-5472.CAN-22-2245. PubMed 36548402.
Backbone
  Vector backbone: pXPR_003
  Vector type: Lentiviral
  Selectable markers: Puromycin
Growth in bacteria
  Bacterial resistance: Ampicillin, 100 μg/mL
  Growth temperature: 30°C
  Growth strain: NEB Stable
  Copy number: High Copy
Gene/Insert
  Gene/Insert name: sgRNA control
  gRNA/shRNA sequence: GCAGAAAACGACCCCGTACG
  Species: H. sapiens (human)
  Cloning method: Restriction Enzyme; 5′ cloning site Unknown (unknown if destroyed); 3′ cloning site Unknown (unknown if destroyed)
Terms and licenses: Academic/Nonprofit Terms; Industry Terms: Not Available to Industry
How to cite: pXPR_003 Intergenic control guide 2 was a gift from William Hahn (Addgene plasmid # 193585 ; http://n2t.net/addgene:193585 ; RRID:Addgene_193585)
