[The description below was written by a language model from this plasmid's Addgene catalogue record and pLannotate feature annotations shown in this document.]
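Description:
pXPR_003 Intergenic control guide 2 is a lentiviral sgRNA expression plasmid built on the pXPR_003 backbone. It carries a control guide that directs Cas9 to cut in an intergenic region of the human genome. It is propagated in E. coli through a high-copy ColE1/pUC-type origin with ampicillin selection (AmpR under its own bla promoter). The backbone also contains an f1 origin, an SV40 origin and remnants of a lac cloning region flanked by T7 and T3 promoters.

The viral cassette has a third-generation, self-inactivating layout. An RSV promoter fused to a truncated HIV-1 5' LTR drives genomic RNA production in packaging cells. It is followed by the Ψ packaging signal with a partial gag sequence, the Rev response element and a fragment of env. Downstream, a human U6 RNA polymerase III promoter transcribes the guide, which sits between the promoter and the Streptococcus pyogenes Cas9 gRNA scaffold. After a cPPT/CTS element, the EF-1α core promoter with its intron A drives puromycin N-acetyltransferase, which allows puromycin selection of transduced mammalian cells. A WPRE enhances transcript expression, and the cassette ends in a ΔU3 3' LTR followed by an SV40 polyadenylation signal.

No Cas9 coding sequence is annotated, so the nuclease must be supplied separately, for example from a Cas9-expressing cell line. The construct serves as a cutting control in CRISPR knockout experiments, since it induces a double-strand break without disrupting a gene and so separates the general effects of DNA cleavage from gene-specific phenotypes. The associated publication studied tumor cell resistance to CAR T cell therapy in pancreatic cancer.
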