Features (pLannotate 1.2.2; 29 found; start..end, strand, type, name):
      3..158     +  CDS            env (fragment): ENV_HV1H2 - Experimental evidence at protein level: Swiss-Prot protein existence level 1. [Transmembrane protein gp41]: Acts as a class I viral fusion protein. Under the current model, the protein has at least 3 conformational states: pre-fusion native state, pre-hairpin intermediate state, and post-fusion hairpin state. During fusion of viral and target intracellular membranes, the coiled coil regions (heptad repeats) assume a trimer-of-hairpins structure, positioning the fusion peptide in close proximity to the C-terminal region of the ectodomain. The formation of this structure appears to d
    162..402     +  promoter       U6 promoter: RNA polymerase III promoter for human U6 snRNA
    432..507     +  misc_RNA       gRNA scaffold: guide RNA scaffold for the Streptococcus pyogenes CRISPR/Cas9 system
    563..680     +  misc_feature   cPPT/CTS: central polypurine tract and central termination sequence of HIV-1
    746..812     +  CDS            small t antigen (fragment): SV40 (simian virus 40) small t antigen
    838..1049    +  promoter       EF-1α core promoter: core promoter for human elongation factor EF-1α
   1050..1988    +  intron         EF-1α intron A: intron upstream of the start codon of human EF-1α
   2010..2609    +  CDS            PuroR (fragment): puromycin N-acetyltransferase; pac from Streptomyces; confers resistance to puromycin
   2625..3213    +  misc_feature   WPRE: woodchuck hepatitis virus posttranscriptional regulatory element
   3264..3283    +  misc_feature   cPPT/CTS (fragment): central polypurine tract and central termination sequence of HIV-1
   3285..3518    +  LTR            3' LTR (ΔU3): self-inactivating 3' long terminal repeat (LTR) from HIV-1
   3596..3717    +  polyA_signal   SV40 poly(A) signal: SV40 polyadenylation signal
   3757..3892    +  rep_origin     SV40 ori: SV40 origin of replication
   3913..3931    -  promoter       T7 promoter: promoter for bacteriophage T7 RNA polymerase
   3939..4094    +  CDS            lacZα (fragment): LacZα fragment of β-galactosidase; lacZ fragment
   4099..4527    +  rep_origin     f1 ori (sequence partly withheld): f1 bacteriophage origin of replication; arrow indicates direction of (+) strand synthesis
   4580..4684    +  promoter       AmpR promoter: bla
   4685..5545    +  CDS            AmpR: β-lactamase; bla; confers resistance to ampicillin, carbenicillin, and related antibiotics
   5716..6304    +  rep_origin     ori: high-copy-number ColE1/pMB1/pBR322/pUC origin of replication
   6487..6579    +  CDS            lacI (fragment): lac repressor; lacI; The lac repressor binds to the lac operator to inhibit transcription in E. coli. This inhibition can be relieved by adding lactose or isopropyl-β-D-thiogalactopyranoside (IPTG).
   6592..6613    +  protein_bind   CAP binding site: CAP binding activates transcription in the presence of cAMP. E. coli catabolite activator protein
   6628..6658    +  promoter       lac promoter: promoter for the E. coli lac operon
   6666..6682    +  protein_bind   lac operator: The lac repressor binds to the lac operator to inhibit transcription in E. coli. This inhibition can be relieved by adding lactose or isopropyl-β-D-thiogalactopyranoside (IPTG). lac repressor encoded by lacI
   6727..6745    +  promoter       T3 promoter: promoter for bacteriophage T3 RNA polymerase
   6773..6999    +  promoter       RSV promoter: Rous sarcoma virus enhancer/promoter
   7000..7180    +  LTR            5' LTR (truncated): truncated 5' long terminal repeat (LTR) from HIV-1
   7227..7352    +  misc_feature   HIV-1 Ψ: packaging signal of human immunodeficiency virus type 1
   7336..7699    +  CDS            HIV-1 gag (fragment): gag protein from human immunodeficiency virus 1; gag
   7845..8078    +  misc_feature   RRE: The Rev response element (RRE) of HIV-1 allows for Rev-dependent mRNA export from the nucleus to the cytoplasm.
>Addgene plasmid #193585 | pXPR_003 Intergenic control guide 2 | addgene full sequence | sequence record 380085 | Addgene NGS Result
TAACAAATTGGCTGTGGTATATAAAATTATTCATAATGATAGTAGGAGGCTTGGTAGGTTTAAGAATAGT
TTTTGCTGTACTTTCTATAGTGAATAGAGTTAGGCAGGGATATTCACCATTATCGTTTCAGACCCACCTC
CCAACCCCGAGGGGACCCAGAGAGGGCCTATTTCCCATGATTCCTTCATATTTGCATATACGATACAAGG
CTGTTAGAGAGATAATTAGAATTAATTTGACTGTAAACACAAAGATATTAGTACAAAATACGTGACGTAG
AAAGTAATAATTTCTTGGGTAGTTTGCAGTTTTAAAATTATGTTTTAAAATGGACTATCATATGCTTACC
GTAACTTGAAAGTATTTCGATTTCTTGGCTTTATATATCTTGTGGAAAGGACGAAACACCGGCAGAAAAC
GACCCCGTACGGTTTTAGAGCTAGAAATAGCAAGTTAAAATAAGGCTAGTCCGTTATCAACTTGAAAAAG
TGGCACCGAGTCGGTGCTTTTTTAAGCTTGGCGTAACTAGATCTTGAGACAAATGGCAGTATTCATCCAC
AATTTTAAAAGAAAAGGGGGGATTGGGGGGTACAGTGCAGGGGAAAGAATAGTAGACATAATAGCAACAG
ACATACAAACTAAAGAATTACAAAAACAAATTACAAAAATTCAAAATTTTCGGGTTTATTACAGGGACAG
CAGAGATCCACTTTGGCGCCGGCTCGAGGGGGCCCGGGTGCAAAGATGGATAAAGTTTTAAACAGAGAGG
AATCTTTGCAGCTAATGGACCTTCTAGGTCTTGAAAGGAGTGGGAATTGGCTCCGGTGCCCGTCAGTGGG
CAGAGCGCACATCGCCCACAGTCCCCGAGAAGTTGGGGGGAGGGGTCGGCAATTGATCCGGTGCCTAGAG
AAGGTGGCGCGGGGTAAACTGGGAAAGTGATGTCGTGTACTGGCTCCGCCTTTTTCCCGAGGGTGGGGGA
GAACCGTATATAAGTGCAGTAGTCGCCGTGAACGTTCTTTTTCGCAACGGGTTTGCCGCCAGAACACAGG
TAAGTGCCGTGTGTGGTTCCCGCGGGCCTGGCCTCTTTACGGGTTATGGCCCTTGCGTGCCTTGAATTAC
TTCCACCTGGCTGCAGTACGTGATTCTTGATCCCGAGCTTCGGGTTGGAAGTGGGTGGGAGAGTTCGAGG
CCTTGCGCTTAAGGAGCCCCTTCGCCTCGTGCTTGAGTTGAGGCCTGGCCTGGGCGCTGGGGCCGCCGCG
TGCGAATCTGGTGGCACCTTCGCGCCTGTCTCGCTGCTTTCGATAAGTCTCTAGCCATTTAAAATTTTTG
ATGACCTGCTGCGACGCTTTTTTTCTGGCAAGATAGTCTTGTAAATGCGGGCCAAGATCTGCACACTGGT
ATTTCGGTTTTTGGGGCCGCGGGCGGCGACGGGGCCCGTGCGTCCCAGCGCACATGTTCGGCGAGGCGGG
GCCTGCGAGCGCGGCCACCGAGAATCGGACGGGGGTAGTCTCAAGCTGGCCGGCCTGCTCTGGTGCCTGG
CCTCGCGCCGCCGTGTATCGCCCCGCCCTGGGCGGCAAGGCTGGCCCGGTCGGCACCAGTTGCGTGAGCG
GAAAGATGGCCGCTTCCCGGCCCTGCTGCAGGGAGCTCAAAATGGAGGACGCGGCGCTCGGGAGAGCGGG
CGGGTGAGTCACCCACACAAAGGAAAAGGGCCTTTCCGTCCTCAGCCGTCGCTTCATGTGACTCCACGGA
GTACCGGGCGCCGTCCAGGCACCTCGATTAGTTCTCGAGCTTTTGGAGTACGTCGTCTTTAGGTTGGGGG
GAGGGGTTTTATGCGATGGAGTTTCCCCACACTGAGTGGGTGGAGACTGAAGTTAGGCCAGCTTGGCACT
TGATGTAATTCTCCTTGGAATTTGCCCTTTTTGAGTTTGGATCTTGGTTCATTCTCAAGCCTCAGACAGT
GGTTCAAAGTTTTTTTCTTCCATTTCAGGTGTCGTGACGTACGGCCACCATGACCGAGTACAAGCCCACG
GTGCGCCTCGCCACCCGCGACGACGTCCCCAGGGCCGTACGCACCCTCGCCGCCGCGTTCGCCGACTACC
CCGCCACGCGCCACACCGTCGATCCGGACCGCCACATCGAGCGGGTCACCGAGCTGCAAGAACTCTTCCT
CACGCGCGTCGGGCTCGACATCGGCAAGGTGTGGGTCGCGGACGACGGCGCCGCCGTGGCGGTCTGGACC
ACGCCGGAGAGCGTCGAAGCGGGGGCGGTGTTCGCCGAGATCGGCCCGCGCATGGCCGAGTTGAGCGGTT
CCCGGCTGGCCGCGCAGCAACAGATGGAAGGCCTCCTGGCGCCGCACCGGCCCAAGGAGCCCGCGTGGTT
CCTGGCCACCGTCGGAGTCTCGCCCGACCACCAGGGCAAGGGTCTGGGCAGCGCCGTCGTGCTCCCCGGA
GTGGAGGCGGCCGAGCGCGCCGGGGTGCCCGCCTTCCTGGAGACCTCCGCGCCCCGCAACCTCCCCTTCT
ACGAGCGGCTCGGCTTCACCGTCACCGCCGACGTCGAGGTGCCCGAAGGACCGCGCACCTGGTGCATGAC
CCGCAAGCCCGGTGCCTGAACGCGTTAAGTCGACAATCAACCTCTGGATTACAAAATTTGTGAAAGATTG
ACTGGTATTCTTAACTATGTTGCTCCTTTTACGCTATGTGGATACGCTGCTTTAATGCCTTTGTATCATG
CTATTGCTTCCCGTATGGCTTTCATTTTCTCCTCCTTGTATAAATCCTGGTTGCTGTCTCTTTATGAGGA
GTTGTGGCCCGTTGTCAGGCAACGTGGCGTGGTGTGCACTGTGTTTGCTGACGCAACCCCCACTGGTTGG
GGCATTGCCACCACCTGTCAGCTCCTTTCCGGGACTTTCGCTTTCCCCCTCCCTATTGCCACGGCGGAAC
TCATCGCCGCCTGCCTTGCCCGCTGCTGGACAGGGGCTCGGCTGTTGGGCACTGACAATTCCGTGGTGTT
GTCGGGGAAATCATCGTCCTTTCCTTGGCTGCTCGCCTGTGTTGCCACCTGGATTCTGCGCGGGACGTCC
TTCTGCTACGTCCCTTCGGCCCTCAATCCAGCGGACCTTCCTTCCCGCGGCCTGCTGCCGGCTCTGCGGC
CTCTTCCGCGTCTTCGCCTTCGCCCTCAGACGAGTCGGATCTCCCTTTGGGCCGCCTCCCCGCGTCGACT
TTAAGACCAATGACTTACAAGGCAGCTGTAGATCTTAGCCACTTTTTAAAAGAAAAGGGGGGACTGGAAG
GGCTAATTCACTCCCAACGAAGACAAGATCTGCTTTTTGCTTGTACTGGGTCTCTCTGGTTAGACCAGAT
CTGAGCCTGGGAGCTCTCTGGCTAACTAGGGAACCCACTGCTTAAGCCTCAATAAAGCTTGCCTTGAGTG
CTTCAAGTAGTGTGTGCCCGTCTGTTGTGTGACTCTGGTAACTAGAGATCCCTCAGACCCTTTTAGTCAG
TGTGGAAAATCTCTAGCAGTACGTATAGTAGTTCATGTCATCTTATTATTCAGTATTTATAACTTGCAAA
GAAATGAATATCAGAGAGTGAGAGGAACTTGTTTATTGCAGCTTATAATGGTTACAAATAAAGCAATAGC
ATCACAAATTTCACAAATAAAGCATTTTTTTCACTGCATTCTAGTTGTGGTTTGTCCAAACTCATCAATG
TATCTTATCATGTCTGGCTCTAGCTATCCCGCCCCTAACTCCGCCCATCCCGCCCCTAACTCCGCCCAGT
TCCGCCCATTCTCCGCCCCATGGCTGACTAATTTTTTTTATTTATGCAGAGGCCGAGGCCGCCTCGGCCT
CTGAGCTATTCCAGAAGTAGTGAGGAGGCTTTTTTGGAGGCCTAGGGACGTACCCAATTCGCCCTATAGT
GAGTCGTATTACGCGCGCTCACTGGCCGTCGTTTTACAACGTCGTGACTGGGAAAACCCTGGCGTTACCC
AACTTAATCGCCTTGCAGCACATCCCCCTTTCGCCAGCTGGCGTAATAGCGAAGAGGCCCGCACCGATCG
CCCTTCCCAACAGTTGCGCAGCCTGAATGGCGAATGGG
[124 nt withheld, positions 4099-4222]
C
[91 nt withheld, positions 4224-4314]
A
[49 nt withheld, positions 4316-4364]
CCTTTGACGTTGGAGTCCACGTTCTTT
[37 nt withheld, positions 4392-4428]
ACCCTATCTCGGTCTATTCTTTTGATTTATAAGGGATTTTGCCGATTTCGGCCTATTGGTTAAAAAATGA
GCTGATTTAACAAAAATTTAACGCGAATTTTAACAAAATATTAACGCTTACAATTTAGGTGGCACTTTTC
GGGGAAATGTGCGCGGAACCCCTATTTGTTTATTTTTCTAAATACATTCAAATATGTATCCGCTCATGAG
ACAATAACCCTGATAAATGCTTCAATAATATTGAAAAAGGAAGAGTATGAGTATTCAACATTTCCGTGTC
GCCCTTATTCCCTTTTTTGCGGCATTTTGCCTTCCTGTTTTTGCTCACCCAGAAACGCTGGTGAAAGTAA
AAGATGCTGAAGATCAGTTGGGTGCACGAGTGGGTTACATCGAACTGGATCTCAACAGCGGTAAGATCCT
TGAGAGTTTTCGCCCCGAAGAACGTTTTCCAATGATGAGCACTTTTAAAGTTCTGCTATGTGGCGCGGTA
TTATCCCGTATTGACGCCGGGCAAGAGCAACTCGGTCGCCGCATACACTATTCTCAGAATGACTTGGTTG
AGTACTCACCAGTCACAGAAAAGCATCTTACGGATGGCATGACAGTAAGAGAATTATGCAGTGCTGCCAT
AACCATGAGTGATAACACTGCGGCCAACTTACTTCTGACAACGATCGGAGGACCGAAGGAGCTAACCGCT
TTTTTGCACAACATGGGGGATCATGTAACTCGCCTTGATCGTTGGGAACCGGAGCTGAATGAAGCCATAC
CAAACGACGAGCGTGACACCACGATGCCTGTAGCAATGGCAACAACGTTGCGCAAACTATTAACTGGCGA
ACTACTTACTCTAGCTTCCCGGCAACAATTAATAGACTGGATGGAGGCGGATAAAGTTGCAGGACCACTT
CTGCGCTCGGCCCTTCCGGCTGGCTGGTTTATTGCTGATAAATCTGGAGCCGGTGAGCGTGGGTCTCGCG
GTATCATTGCAGCACTGGGGCCAGATGGTAAGCCCTCCCGTATCGTAGTTATCTACACGACGGGGAGTCA
GGCAACTATGGATGAACGAAATAGACAGATCGCTGAGATAGGTGCCTCACTGATTAAGCATTGGTAACTG
TCAGACCAAGTTTACTCATATATACTTTAGATTGATTTAAAACTTCATTTTTAATTTAAAAGGATCTAGG
TGAAGATCCTTTTTGATAATCTCATGACCAAAATCCCTTAACGTGAGTTTTCGTTCCACTGAGCGTCAGA
CCCCGTAGAAAAGATCAAAGGATCTTCTTGAGATCCTTTTTTTCTGCGCGTAATCTGCTGCTTGCAAACA
AAAAAACCACCGCTACCAGCGGTGGTTTGTTTGCCGGATCAAGAGCTACCAACTCTTTTTCCGAAGGTAA
CTGGCTTCAGCAGAGCGCAGATACCAAATACTGTTCTTCTAGTGTAGCCGTAGTTAGGCCACCACTTCAA
GAACTCTGTAGCACCGCCTACATACCTCGCTCTGCTAATCCTGTTACCAGTGGCTGCTGCCAGTGGCGAT
AAGTCGTGTCTTACCGGGTTGGACTCAAGACGATAGTTACCGGATAAGGCGCAGCGGTCGGGCTGAACGG
GGGGTTCGTGCACACAGCCCAGCTTGGAGCGAACGACCTACACCGAACTGAGATACCTACAGCGTGAGCT
ATGAGAAAGCGCCACGCTTCCCGAAGGGAGAAAGGCGGACAGGTATCCGGTAAGCGGCAGGGTCGGAACA
GGAGAGCGCACGAGGGAGCTTCCAGGGGGAAACGCCTGGTATCTTTATAGTCCTGTCGGGTTTCGCCACC
TCTGACTTGAGCGTCGATTTTTGTGATGCTCGTCAGGGGGGCGGAGCCTATGGAAAAACGCCAGCAACGC
GGCCTTTTTACGGTTCCTGGCCTTTTGCTGGCCTTTTGCTCACATGTTCTTTCCTGCGTTATCCCCTGAT
TCTGTGGATAACCGTATTACCGCCTTTGAGTGAGCTGATACCGCTCGCCGCAGCCGAACGACCGAGCGCA
GCGAGTCAGTGAGCGAGGAAGCGGAAGAGCGCCCAATACGCAAACCGCCTCTCCCCGCGCGTTGGCCGAT
TCATTAATGCAGCTGGCACGACAGGTTTCCCGACTGGAAAGCGGGCAGTGAGCGCAACGCAATTAATGTG
AGTTAGCTCACTCATTAGGCACCCCAGGCTTTACACTTTATGCTTCCGGCTCGTATGTTGTGTGGAATTG
TGAGCGGATAACAATTTCACACAGGAAACAGCTATGACCATGATTACGCCAAGCGCGCAATTAACCCTCA
CTAAAGGGAACAAAAGCTGGAGCTGCAAGCTTAATGTAGTCTTATGCAATACTCTTGTAGTCTTGCAACA
TGGTAACGATGAGTTAGCAACATGCCTTACAAGGAGAGAAAAAGCACCGTGCATGCCGATTGGTGGAAGT
AAGGTGGTACGATCGTGCCTTATTAGGAAGGCAACAGACGGGTCTGACATGGATTGGACGAACCACTGAA
TTGCCGCATTGCAGAGATATTGTATTTAAGTGCCTAGCTCGATACATAAACGGGTCTCTCTGGTTAGACC
AGATCTGAGCCTGGGAGCTCTCTGGCTAACTAGGGAACCCACTGCTTAAGCCTCAATAAAGCTTGCCTTG
AGTGCTTCAAGTAGTGTGTGCCCGTCTGTTGTGTGACTCTGGTAACTAGAGATCCCTCAGACCCTTTTAG
TCAGTGTGGAAAATCTCTAGCAGTGGCGCCCGAACAGGGACTTGAAAGCGAAAGGGAAACCAGAGGAGCT
CTCTCGACGCAGGACTCGGCTTGCTGAAGCGCGCACGGCAAGAGGCGAGGGGCGGCGACTGGTGAGTACG
CCAAAAATTTTGACTAGCGGAGGCTAGAAGGAGAGAGATGGGTGCGAGAGCGTCAGTATTAAGCGGGGGA
GAATTAGATCGCGATGGGAAAAAATTCGGTTAAGGCCAGGGGGAAAGAAAAAATATAAATTAAAACATAT
AGTATGGGCAAGCAGGGAGCTAGAACGATTCGCAGTTAATCCTGGCCTGTTAGAAACATCAGAAGGCTGT
AGACAAATACTGGGACAGCTACAACCATCCCTTCAGACAGGATCAGAAGAACTTAGATCATTATATAATA
CAGTAGCAACCCTCTATTGTGTGCATCAAAGGATAGAGATAAAAGACACCAAGGAAGCTTTAGACAAGAT
AGAGGAAGAGCAAAACAAAAGTAAGACCACCGCACAGCAAGCGGCCGCTGATCTTCAGACCTGGAGGAGG
AGATATGAGGGACAATTGGAGAAGTGAATTATATAAATATAAAGTAGTAAAAATTGAACCATTAGGAGTA
GCACCCACCAAGGCAAAGAGAAGAGTGGTGCAGAGAGAAAAAAGAGCAGTGGGAATAGGAGCTTTGTTCC
TTGGGTTCTTGGGAGCAGCAGGAAGCACTATGGGCGCAGCGTCAATGACGCTGACGGTACAGGCCAGACA
ATTATTGTCTGGTATAGTGCAGCAGCAGAACAATTTGCTGAGGGCTATTGAGGCGCAACAGCATCTGTTG
CAACTCACAGTCTGGGGCATCAAGCAGCTCCAGGCAAGAATCCTGGCTGTGGAAAGATACCTAAAGGATC
AACAGCTCCTGGGGATTTGGGGTTGCTCTGGAAAACTCATTTGCACCACTGCTGTGCCTTGGAATGCTAG
TTGGAGTAATAAATCTCTGGAACAGATTTGGAATCACACGACCTGGATGGAGTGGGACAGAGAAATTAAC
AATTACACAAGCTTAATACACTCCTTAATTGAAGAATCGCAAAACCAGCAAGAAAAGAATGAACAAGAAT
TATTGGAATTAGATAAATGGGCAAGTTTGTGGAATTGGTTTAACA
